>Addgene plasmid #42978 | I-AATT | depositor partial sequence | sequence record 58243 | I-AATT sequence 424 bps
CGTCTCCTGACCCCAGAGCAGGTCGTGGCAATCGCCTCCAACATTGGCGGGAAACAGGCACTCGAGACTG
TCCAGCGCCTGCTTCCCGTGCTGTGCCAAGCGCACGGACTCACCCCAGAGCAGGTCGTGGCAATCGCCTC
CAACATTGGCGGGAAACAGGCACTCGAGACTGTCCAGCGCCTGCTTCCCGTGCTGTGCCAAGCGCACGGC
CTCACCCCAGAGCAGGTCGTGGCCATTGCCTCGAATGGAGGGGGCAAACAGGCGTTGGAAACCGTACAAC
GATTGCTGCCGGTGCTGTGCCAAGCGCACGGATTAACCCCAGAGCAGGTCGTGGCCATTGCCTCGAATGG
AGGGGGCAAACAGGCGTTGGAAACCGTACAACGATTGCTGCCGGTGCTGTGCCAAGCGCACGGCTTAAGA
GACG
