>Addgene plasmid #42978 | I-AATT | addgene partial sequence | sequence record 60019 | M13-F20 5'-TGTAAAACGACGGCCAGT-3'
CTATAGGGCGAATTGGGCCCTCTAGATGCATGCTCGAGCGGCCGCCAGTGTGATGGATATCTGCAGAATT
CGCCCTTATATAGATGCCGTCCTAGCGCGTCTCCTGACCCCAGAGCAGGTCGTGGCAATCGCCTCCAACA
TTGGCGGGAAACAGGCACTCGAGACTGTCCAGCGCCTGCTTCCCGTGCTGTGCCAAGCGCACGGACTCAC
CCCAGAGCAGGTCGTGGCAATCGCCTCCAACATTGGCGGGAAACAGGCACTCGAGACTGTCCAGCGCCTG
CTTCCCGTGCTGTGCCAAGCGCACGGCCTCACCCCAGAGCAGGTCGTGGCCATTGCCTCGAATGGAGGGG
GCAAACAGGCGTTGGAAACCGTACAACGATTGCTGCCGGTGCTGTGCCAAGCGCACGGATTAACCCCAGA
GCAGGTCGTGGCCATTGCCTCGAATGGAGGGGGCAAACAGGCGTTGGAAACCGTACAACGATTGCTGCCG
GTGCTGTGCCAAGCGCACGGCTTAAGAGACGTGGGCACAGGAAAGATACTTAAGGGCGAATTCCAGCACA
CTGGCGGCCGTTACTAGTGGATCCGAGCTCGGTACCAAGCTTGGCGTAATCATGGTCATAGCTGTTTCCT
GTGTGAAATTGTTATCCGCTCACAATTCCACACAACATACGAGCCGGAAGCATAAAGTGTAAAGCCTGGG
GTGCCTAATGAGTGAGCTAACTCACATTAATTGCGTTGCGCTCACTGCCCGCTTTCCAGTCGGGAAACCT
GTCGTGCCAGCTGCATTAATGAATCGGCCAACGCGCGGGGAGAGGCGGTTTGCGTATTGGGCGCTCTTCC
GCTTCCTCGCTCACTGACTCGCTGCGCTCGGTCGTTCGGCTGCGGCGAGCG
