[The description below was written by a language model from this plasmid's Addgene catalogue record.]
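Description:
I-AATT is a bacterial cloning plasmid built on the commercial pCRII-TOPO backbone (about 4.0 kb without insert), into which a 424 bp synthetic fragment was placed by TOPO cloning. It is a high-copy plasmid maintained in E. coli and is selectable with both ampicillin and kanamycin, as expected for this backbone, which carries two resistance markers. The insert lies between the T7 and M13-reverse priming sites used to sequence it. No feature table accompanies the record, so the origin of replication and other backbone elements are not itemised here.

The record does not explicitly describe what the insert encodes beyond its name and synthetic origin. The associated publication describes a TALEN genome-editing system for generating human stem cell-based disease models, and the name suggests that this plasmid is one member of a library of pre-assembled TAL effector repeat modules. On that reading, "AATT" would denote the four-nucleotide target recognised, and the "I" prefix would mark the module's position within an ordered assembly. A 424 bp insert is consistent with roughly four TAL repeats of about 34 codons each, but this interpretation is an inference rather than a stated fact.

The plasmid contains no stated eukaryotic promoter, reporter or expression cassette. It appears to serve purely as a storage and propagation vector, from which the module would be excised or amplified and joined with other modules into a full-length TALEN array in a separate expression vector. The record does not give the assembly scheme or the restriction sites involved.
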