Addgene plasmid #42978: I-AATT
Depositing lab: Chad Cowan & Kiran Musunuru. Depositing organization: Harvard University. Publication: A TALEN Genome-Editing System for Generating Human Stem Cell-Based Disease Models. Ding Q, Lee YK, Schaefer EA, Peters DT, Veres A, Kim K, Kuperwasser N, Motola DL, Meissner TB, Hendriks WT, Trevisan M, Gupta RM, Moisan A, Banks E, Friesen M, Schinzel RT, Xia F, Tang A, Xia Y, Figueroa E, Wann A, Ahfeldt T, Daheron L, Zhang F, Rubin LL, Peng LF, Chung RT, Musunuru K, Cowan CA. Cell Stem Cell. 2012 Dec 12. pii: S1934-5909(12)00645-5. doi: 10.1016/j.stem.2012.11.011. PubMed 23246482.
Backbone
  Vector backbone: pCRII-TOPO
  Backbone manufacturer: Invitrogen
  Backbone size w/o insert (bp): 3973
  Vector type: Bacterial Cloning
Growth in bacteria
  Bacterial resistance: Ampicillin and Kanamycin, 100 & 50 μg/mL
  Growth temperature: 37°C
  Growth strain: Top10
  Copy number: High Copy
Gene/Insert
  Gene/Insert name: I-AATT
  Species: Synthetic
  Insert size (bp): 424
  Cloning method: TOPO Cloning
  Sequencing primers: 5′ T7; 3′ M13-rev
Terms and licenses: Academic/Nonprofit Terms; Industry Terms: Not Available to Industry
How to cite: I-AATT was a gift from Chad Cowan & Kiran Musunuru (Addgene plasmid # 42978 ; http://n2t.net/addgene:42978 ; RRID:Addgene_42978)
